Addgene plasmid #58949: pVk7-33G1-BioLHis
Purpose: (Empty Backbone) backbone for mouse recombinant antibody with added C-terminal biotinylation site, linker, 6His tag
Depositing lab: Gavin Wright. Depositing organization: Wellcome Sanger Institute. Publication: A panel of recombinant monoclonal antibodies against zebrafish neural receptors and secreted proteins suitable for wholemount immunostaining. Staudt N, Muller-Sienerth N, Fane-Dremucheva A, Yusaf SP, Millrine D, Wright GJ. Biochem Biophys Res Commun. 2015 Jan 2;456(1):527-33. doi: 10.1016/j.bbrc.2014.11.123. Epub 2014 Dec 6. PubMed 25490391.
Backbone
  Vector backbone: pTT3
  Backbone manufacturer: Yves Durocher, NRC
  Backbone size (bp): 5925
  Modifications to backbone: Kozak and leader of Vkappa 7-33, Gamma1 heavy constant region, C-terminal addition of monobiotinylation site, linker sequence and 6His
  Vector type: Mammalian Expression
  Promoter: CMV
  Tag / fusion protein: biotinylation peptide (C terminal on backbone); 6His tag (C terminal on backbone)
Growth in bacteria
  Bacterial resistance: Ampicillin, 100 μg/mL
  Growth temperature: 37°C
  Growth strain: DH5alpha
  Copy number: Unknown
Gene/Insert
  Cloning method: Restriction Enzyme
  Sequencing primers: 5′ M13 rev
Resource information
  A portion of this plasmid was derived from a plasmid made by: pTT3 was obtained from Yves Durocher, National Research Council of Canada-Biotechnology Research Institute
Terms and licenses: Academic/Nonprofit Terms; Industry Terms: Not Available to Industry
How to cite: pVk7-33G1-BioLHis was a gift from Gavin Wright (Addgene plasmid # 58949 ; http://n2t.net/addgene:58949 ; RRID:Addgene_58949)
