[The description below was written by a language model from this plasmid's Addgene catalogue record and pLannotate feature annotations shown in this document.]
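Description:
pVk7-33G1-BioLHis is an empty mammalian expression backbone, built on the pTT3 vector, for producing recombinant mouse antibodies that carry a C-terminal tag set. The depositor sequence is 7,132 nt, while the catalogue lists a backbone size of 5,925 bp. In bacteria the plasmid replicates from a high-copy ColE1/pUC-type origin and is selected with ampicillin through the β-lactamase gene. A large fragment of the Epstein-Barr virus oriP is also present. This element supports episomal maintenance in cells that supply EBNA1, which suits transient expression, although the record does not name a host cell line. Residual lac promoter/operator, lacI, tet promoter and bla fragments near the end of the map appear to be cloning-vector remnants.

The expression cassette is driven by the CMV immediate-early enhancer and promoter. These are followed by adenovirus-derived leader and splice sequences and a chimeric intron fragment, which generally improve transcript processing and yield. One stretch in this region is annotated on the reverse strand as a preterminal protein fragment, most likely an incidental match within the adenoviral leader. According to the catalogue, the backbone was modified with a Kozak sequence and the Vkappa 7-33 secretion leader, which the automated annotation labels as an IgH signal sequence fragment. Downstream lies the mouse gamma1 heavy-chain constant region (Ighg1), and the cassette ends with a rabbit β-globin polyadenylation signal. The catalogue also describes a C-terminal monobiotinylation peptide, a linker and a 6His tag, which are not separately annotated in the feature table.

A variable region is inserted by restriction cloning between the leader and the constant region, giving a secreted IgG1-format chain that can be site-specifically biotinylated and purified or detected through the His tag. The associated work used such antibodies for wholemount immunostaining of zebrafish neural receptors and secreted proteins.
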