Features (pLannotate 1.2.2; 18 found; start..end, strand, type, name):
    154..533     +  enhancer       CMV enhancer: human cytomegalovirus immediate early enhancer
    535..734     +  promoter       CMV promoter: human cytomegalovirus (CMV) immediate early promoter
    802..840     +  misc_feature   Ad SA (fragment): adenovirus major late transcript splice acceptor (Friedrich and Soriano, 1991)
    873..1082    -  CDS            PTP (fragment): TERM_ADE02 - Experimental evidence at protein level: Swiss-Prot protein existence level 1. Protein covalently bound to the viral DNA that acts as a primer for viral genomic replication by DNA strand displacement. Assembles on the viral origin of replication in an initiation complex with viral polymerase, DBP, host NFIA and host POU2F1/OCT1. During initiation, the polymerase covalently couples the first dCTP with Ser- 580 of pTP. The terminal protein stimulates the template activity over 20 fold compared to protein-free templates. Neo-synthesized viral genomes are linked to two preterminal prot
   1113..1202    +  intron         chimeric intron (fragment): chimera between introns from adenovirus and immunoglobulin heavy chain genes
   1221..1267    +  CDS            IgH signal sequence (fragment): signal sequence from the mouse immunoglobulin heavy chain variable region
   1369..2340    +  CDS            Ighg1: IGHG1_MOUSE - Also known as Igh-4. Experimental evidence at protein level: Swiss-Prot protein existence level 1. From Mus musculus (Mouse).
   2512..2567    +  polyA_signal   β-globin poly(A) signal: rabbit β-globin polyadenylation signal (Gil and Proudfoot, 1987)
   3081..4762    -  rep_origin     oriP (fragment): Epstein-Barr virus oriP replication origin (Yates et al., 2000)
   4889..4993    +  promoter       AmpR promoter: bla
   4994..5854    +  CDS            AmpR: β-lactamase; bla; confers resistance to ampicillin, carbenicillin, and related antibiotics
   6025..6613    +  rep_origin     ori: high-copy-number ColE1/pMB1/pBR322/pUC origin of replication
   6796..6888    +  CDS            lacI (fragment): lac repressor; lacI; The lac repressor binds to the lac operator to inhibit transcription in E. coli. This inhibition can be relieved by adding lactose or isopropyl-β-D-thiogalactopyranoside (IPTG).
   6901..6922    +  protein_bind   CAP binding site: CAP binding activates transcription in the presence of cAMP. E. coli catabolite activator protein
   6937..6967    +  promoter       lac promoter: promoter for the E. coli lac operon
   6975..6991    +  protein_bind   lac operator: The lac repressor binds to the lac operator to inhibit transcription in E. coli. This inhibition can be relieved by adding lactose or isopropyl-β-D-thiogalactopyranoside (IPTG). lac repressor encoded by lacI
   7061..7077    +  promoter       tet promoter (fragment): E. coli promoter for tetracycline efflux protein gene
   7087..7112    -  CDS            bla(M) (fragment): β-lactamase lacking the signal sequence; bla(M); allows cytosolic expression of β-lactamase
>Addgene plasmid #58949 | pVk7-33G1-BioLHis | depositor full sequence | sequence record 115793 | pVk7-33G1-BioLHis sequence 7132 bps
AGATCTATACATTGAATCAATATTGGCAATTAGCCATATTAGTCATTGGTTATATAGCATAAATCAATAT
TGGCTATTGGCCATTGCATACGTTGTATCTATATCATAATATGTACATTTATATTGGCTCATGTCCAATA
TGACCGCCATGTTGACATTGATTATTGACTAGTTATTAATAGTAATCAATTACGGGGTCATTAGTTCATA
GCCCATATATGGAGTTCCGCGTTACATAACTTACGGTAAATGGCCCGCCTGGCTGACCGCCCAACGACCC
CCGCCCATTGACGTCAATAATGACGTATGTTCCCATAGTAACGCCAATAGGGACTTTCCATTGACGTCAA
TGGGTGGAGTATTTACGGTAAACTGCCCACTTGGCAGTACATCAAGTGTATCATATGCCAAGTCCGCCCC
CTATTGACGTCAATGACGGTAAATGGCCCGCCTGGCATTATGCCCAGTACATGACCTTACGGGACTTTCC
TACTTGGCAGTACATCTACGTATTAGTCATCGCTATTACCATGGTGATGCGGTTTTGGCAGTACACCAAT
GGGCGTGGATAGCGGTTTGACTCACGGGGATTTCCAAGTCTCCACCCCATTGACGTCAATGGGAGTTTGT
TTTGGCACCAAAATCAACGGGACTTTCCAAAATGTCGTAATAACCCCGCCCCGTTGACGCAAATGGGCGG
TAGGCGTGTACGGTGGGAGGTCTATATAAGCAGAGCTCGTTTAGTGAACCGTCAGATCCTCACTCTCTTC
CGCATCGCTGTCTGCGAGGGCCAGCTGTTGGGCTCGCGGTTGAGGACAAACTCTTCGCGGTCTTTCCAGT
ACTCTTGGATCGGAAACCCGTCGGCCTCCGAACGGTACTCCGCCACCGAGGGACCTGAGCGAGTCCGCAT
CGACCGGATCGGAAAACCTCTCGAGAAAGGCGTCTAACCAGTCACAGTCGCAAGGTAGGCTGAGCACCGT
GGCGGGCGGCAGCGGGTGGCGGTCGGGGTTGTTTCTGGCGGAGGTGCTGCTGATGATGTAATTAAAGTAG
GCGGTCTTGAGACGGCGGATGGTCGAGGTGAGGTGTGGCAGGCTTGAGATCCAGCTGTTGGGGTGAGTAC
TCCCTCTCAAAAGCGGGCATTACTTCTGCGCTAAGATTGTCAGTTTCCAAAAACGAGGAGGATTTGATAT
TCACCTGGCCCGATCTGGCCATACACTTGAGTGACAATGACATCCACTTTGCCTTTCTCTCCACAGGTGT
CCACTCCCAGGTCCAAGTTTGCCACCATGGAGTTTCAGACCCAGGTACTCATGTCCCTGCTGCTCTGCAT
GTCTGGTGCGGCCGCTCCGGCTAGCGATAAGCTTGACGGCGCGCCCGACACCCCCATCTGTCTATCCACT
GGCCCCTGGATCTGCTGCCCAAACTAACTCCATGGTGACCCTGGGATGCCTGGTCAAGGGCTATTTCCCT
GAGCCAGTGACAGTGACCTGGAACTCTGGATCCCTGTCCAGCGGTGTGCACACCTTCCCAGCTGTCCTGC
AGTCTGACCTCTACACTCTGAGCAGCTCAGTGACTGTCCCCTCCAGCACCTGGCCCAGCGAGACCGTCAC
CTGCAACGTTGCCCACCCGGCCAGCAGCACCAAGGTGGACAAGAAAATTGTGCCCAGGGATTGTGGTTGT
AAGCCTTGCATATGTACAGTCCCAGAAGTATCATCTGTCTTCATCTTCCCCCCAAAGCCCAAGGATGTGC
TCACCATTACTCTGACTCCTAAGGTCACGTGTGTTGTGGTAGACATCAGCAAGGATGATCCCGAGGTCCA
GTTCAGCTGGTTTGTAGATGATGTGGAGGTGCACACAGCTCAGACGCAACCCCGGGAGGAGCAGTTCAAC
AGCACTTTCCGCTCAGTCAGTGAACTTCCCATCATGCACCAGGACTGGCTCAATGGCAAGGAGTTCAAAT
GCAGGGTCAACAGTGCAGCTTTCCCTGCCCCCATCGAGAAAACCATCTCCAAAACCAAAGGCAGACCGAA
GGCTCCACAGGTGTACACCATTCCACCTCCCAAGGAGCAGATGGCCAAGGATAAAGTCAGTCTGACCTGC
ATGATAACAGACTTCTTCCCTGAAGACATTACTGTGGAGTGGCAGTGGAATGGGCAGCCAGCGGAGAACT
ACAAGAACACTCAGCCCATCATGGACACAGATGGCTCTTACTTCGTCTACAGCAAGCTCAATGTGCAGAA
GAGCAACTGGGAGGCAGGAAATACTTTCACCTGCTCTGTGTTACATGAGGGCCTGCACAACCACCATACT
GAGAAGAGCCTCTCCCACTCTCCTGGTAAATCCGGCTCCAATTCCGGCAGCCTGCACCACATCCTGGACG
CCCAGAAGATGCTGTGGAACCACAGGGACAGGAACCTGCCTCCTCTGGCCCCTCTGGGCCCCCACCACCA
TCACCACCATTGAGTCTAGACACGTGATTAATTAAGGATCCCCCGACCTCGACCTCTGGCTAATAAAGGA
AATTTATTTTCATTGCAATAGTGTGTTGGAATTTTTTGTGTCTCTCACTCGGAAGGACATATGGGAGGGC
AAATCATTTGGTCGAGATCCCTCGGAGATCTCTAGCTAGAGGATCGATCCCCGCCCCGGACGAACTAAAC
CTGACTACGACATCTCTGCCCCTTCTTCGCGGGGCAGTGCATGTAATCCCTTCAGTTGGTTGGTACAACT
TGCCAACTGGGCCCTGTTCCACATGTGACACGGGGGGGGACCAAACACAAAGGGGTTCTCTGACTGTAGT
TGACATCCTTATAAATGGATGTGCACATTTGCCAACACTGAGTGGCTTTCATCCTGGAGCAGACTTTGCA
GTCTGTGGACTGCAACACAACATTGCCTTTATGTGTAACTCTTGGCTGAAGCTCTTACACCAATGCTGGG
GGACATGTACCTCCCAGGGGCCCAGGAAGACTACGGGAGGCTACACCAACGTCAATCAGAGGGGCCTGTG
TAGCTACCGATAAGCGGACCCTCAAGAGGGCATTAGCAATAGTGTTTATAAGGCCCCCTTGTTAACCCTA
AACGGGTAGCATATGCTTCCCGGGTAGTAGTATATACTATCCAGACTAACCCTAATTCAATAGCATATGT
TACCCAACGGGAAGCATATGCTATCGAATTAGGGTTAGTAAAAGGGTCCTAAGGAACAGCGATATCTCCC
ACCCCATGAGCTGTCACGGTTTTATTTACATGGGGTCAGGATTCCACGAGGGTAGTGAACCATTTTAGTC
ACAAGGGCAGTGGCTGAAGATCAAGGAGCGGGCAGTGAACTCTCCTGAATCTTCGCCTGCTTCTTCATTC
TCCTTCGTTTAGCTAATAGAATAACTGCTGAGTTGTGAACAGTAAGGTGTATGTGAGGTGCTCGAAAACA
AGGTTTCAGGTGACGCCCCCAGAATAAAATTTGGACGGGGGGTTCAGTGGTGGCATTGTGCTATGACACC
AATATAACCCTCACAAACCCCTTGGGCAATAAATACTAGTGTAGGAATGAAACATTCTGAATATCTTTAA
CAATAGAAATCCATGGGGTGGGGACAAGCCGTAAAGACTGGATGTCCATCTCACACGAATTTATGGCTAT
GGGCAACACATAATCCTAGTGCAATATGATACTGGGGTTATTAAGATGTGTCCCAGGCAGGGACCAAGAC
AGGTGAACCATGTTGTTACACTCTATTTGTAACAAGGGGAAAGAGAGTGGACGCCGACAGCAGCGGACTC
CACTGGTTGTCTCTAACACCCCCGAAAATTAAACGGGGCTCCACGCCAATGGGGCCCATAAACAAAGACA
AGTGGCCACTCTTTTTTTTGAAATTGTGGAGTGGGGGCACGCGTCAGCCCCCACACGCCGCCCTGCGGTT
TTGGACTGTAAAATAAGGGTGTAATAACTTGGCTGATTGTAACCCCGCTAACCACTGCGGTCAAACCACT
TGCCCACAAAACCACTAATGGCACCCCGGGGAATACCTGCATAAGTAGGTGGGCGGGCCAAGATAGGGGC
GCGATTGCTGCGATCTGGAGGACAAATTACACACACTTGCGCCTGAGCGCCAAGCACAGGGTTGTTGGTC
CTCATATTCACGAGGTCGCTGAGAGCACGGTGGGCTAATGTTGCCATGGGTAGCATATACTACCCAAATA
TCTGGATAGCATATGCTATCCTAATCTATATCTGGGTAGCATAGGCTATCCTAATCTATATCTGGGTAGC
ATATGCTATCCTAATCTATATCTGGGTAGTATATGCTATCCTAATTTATATCTGGGTAGCATAGGCTATC
CTAATCTATATCTGGGTAGCATATGCTATCCTAATCTATATCTGGGTAGTATATGCTATCCTAATCTGTA
TCCGGGTAGCATATGCTATCCTAATAGAGATTAGGGTAGTATATGCTATCCTAATTTATATCTGGGTAGC
ATATACTACCCAAATATCTGGATAGCATATGCTATCCTAATCTATATCTGGGTAGCATATGCTATCCTAA
TCTATATCTGGGTAGCATAGGCTATCCTAATCTATATCTGGGTAGCATATGCTATCCTAATCTATATCTG
GGTAGTATATGCTATCCTAATTTATATCTGGGTAGCATAGGCTATCCTAATCTATATCTGGGTAGCATAT
GCTATCCTAATCTATATCTGGGTAGTATATGCTATCCTAATCTGTATCCGGGTAGCATATGCTATCCTCA
TGATAAGCTGTCAAACATGAGAATTTTCTTGAAGACGAAAGGGCCTCGTGATACGCCTATTTTTATAGGT
TAATGTCATGATAATAATGGTTTCTTAGACGTCAGGTGGCACTTTTCGGGGAAATGTGCGCGGAACCCCT
ATTTGTTTATTTTTCTAAATACATTCAAATATGTATCCGCTCATGAGACAATAACCCTGATAAATGCTTC
AATAATATTGAAAAAGGAAGAGTATGAGTATTCAACATTTCCGTGTCGCCCTTATTCCCTTTTTTGCGGC
ATTTTGCCTTCCTGTTTTTGCTCACCCAGAAACGCTGGTGAAAGTAAAAGATGCTGAAGATCAGTTGGGT
GCACGAGTGGGTTACATCGAACTGGATCTCAACAGCGGTAAGATCCTTGAGAGTTTTCGCCCCGAAGAAC
GTTTTCCAATGATGAGCACTTTTAAAGTTCTGCTATGTGGCGCGGTATTATCCCGTGTTGACGCCGGGCA
AGAGCAACTCGGTCGCCGCATACACTATTCTCAGAATGACTTGGTTGAGTACTCACCAGTCACAGAAAAG
CATCTTACGGATGGCATGACAGTAAGAGAATTATGCAGTGCTGCCATAACCATGAGTGATAACACTGCGG
CCAACTTACTTCTGACAACGATCGGAGGACCGAAGGAGCTAACCGCTTTTTTGCACAACATGGGGGATCA
TGTAACTCGCCTTGATCGTTGGGAACCGGAGCTGAATGAAGCCATACCAAACGACGAGCGTGACACCACG
ATGCCTGCAGCAATGGCAACAACGTTGCGCAAACTATTAACTGGCGAACTACTTACTCTAGCTTCCCGGC
AACAATTAATAGACTGGATGGAGGCGGATAAAGTTGCAGGACCACTTCTGCGCTCGGCCCTTCCGGCTGG
CTGGTTTATTGCTGATAAATCTGGAGCCGGTGAGCGTGGGTCTCGCGGTATCATTGCAGCACTGGGGCCA
GATGGTAAGCCCTCCCGTATCGTAGTTATCTACACGACGGGGAGTCAGGCAACTATGGATGAACGAAATA
GACAGATCGCTGAGATAGGTGCCTCACTGATTAAGCATTGGTAACTGTCAGACCAAGTTTACTCATATAT
ACTTTAGATTGATTTAAAACTTCATTTTTAATTTAAAAGGATCTAGGTGAAGATCCTTTTTGATAATCTC
ATGACCAAAATCCCTTAACGTGAGTTTTCGTTCCACTGAGCGTCAGACCCCGTAGAAAAGATCAAAGGAT
CTTCTTGAGATCCTTTTTTTCTGCGCGTAATCTGCTGCTTGCAAACAAAAAAACCACCGCTACCAGCGGT
GGTTTGTTTGCCGGATCAAGAGCTACCAACTCTTTTTCCGAAGGTAACTGGCTTCAGCAGAGCGCAGATA
CCAAATACTGTTCTTCTAGTGTAGCCGTAGTTAGGCCACCACTTCAAGAACTCTGTAGCACCGCCTACAT
ACCTCGCTCTGCTAATCCTGTTACCAGTGGCTGCTGCCAGTGGCGATAAGTCGTGTCTTACCGGGTTGGA
CTCAAGACGATAGTTACCGGATAAGGCGCAGCGGTCGGGCTGAACGGGGGGTTCGTGCACACAGCCCAGC
TTGGAGCGAACGACCTACACCGAACTGAGATACCTACAGCGTGAGCTATGAGAAAGCGCCACGCTTCCCG
AAGGGAGAAAGGCGGACAGGTATCCGGTAAGCGGCAGGGTCGGAACAGGAGAGCGCACGAGGGAGCTTCC
AGGGGGAAACGCCTGGTATCTTTATAGTCCTGTCGGGTTTCGCCACCTCTGACTTGAGCGTCGATTTTTG
TGATGCTCGTCAGGGGGGCGGAGCCTATGGAAAAACGCCAGCAACGCGGCCTTTTTACGGTTCCTGGCCT
TTTGCTGGCCTTTTGCTCACATGTTCTTTCCTGCGTTATCCCCTGATTCTGTGGATAACCGTATTACCGC
CTTTGAGTGAGCTGATACCGCTCGCCGCAGCCGAACGACCGAGCGCAGCGAGTCAGTGAGCGAGGAAGCG
GAAGAGCGCCCAATACGCAAACCGCCTCTCCCCGCGCGTTGGCCGATTCATTAATGCAGCTGGCACGACA
GGTTTCCCGACTGGAAAGCGGGCAGTGAGCGCAACGCAATTAATGTGAGTTAGCTCACTCATTAGGCACC
CCAGGCTTTACACTTTATGCTTCCGGCTCGTATGTTGTGTGGAATTGTGAGCGGATAACAATTTCACACA
GGAAACAGCTATGACCATGATTACGCCAAGCTCTAGCTAGAGGTCGACCAATTCTCATGTTTGACAGCTT
ATCATCGCAGATCCGGGCAACGTTGTTGCCATTGCTGCAGGCGCAGAACTGGTAGGTATGGA
