>Addgene plasmid #58949 | pVk7-33G1-BioLHis | addgene partial sequence | sequence record 94267 | pMT2-F 5'-TTGCCTTTCTCTCCACAGGT-3'
AGACCCAGGTACTCATGTCCCTGCTGCTCTGCATGTCTGGTGCGGCCGCTCCGGCTAGCGATAAGCTTGA
CGGCGCGCCCGACACCCCCATCTGTCTATCCACTGGCCCCTGGATCTGCTGCCCAAACTAACTCCATGGT
GACCCTGGGATGCCTGGTCAAGGGCTATTTCCCTGAGCCAGTGACAGTGACCTGGAACTCTGGATCCCTG
TCCAGCGGTGTGCACACCTTCCCAGCTGTCCTGCAGTCTGACCTCTACACTCTGAGCAGCTCAGTGACTG
TCCCCTCCAGCACCTGGCCCAGCGAGACCGTCACCTGCAACGTTGCCCACCCGGCCAGCAGCACCAAGGT
GGACAAGAAAATTGTGCCCAGGGATTGTGGTTGTAAGCCTTGCATATGTACAGTCCCAGAAGTATCATCT
GTCTTCATCTTCCCCCCAAAGCCCAAGGATGTGCTCACCATTACTCTGACTCCTAAGGTCACGTGTGTTG
TGGTAGACATCAGCAAGGATGATCCCGAGGTCCAGTTCAGCTGGTTTGTAGATGATGTGGAGGTGCACAC
AGCTCAGACGCAACCCCGGGAGGAGCAGTTCAACAGCACTTTCCGCTCAGTCAGTGAACTTCCCATCATG
CACCAGGACTGGCTCAATGGCAAGGAGTTCAAATGCAGGGTCAACAGTGCAGCTTTCCCTGCCCCCATCG
AGAAAACCATCTCCAAAACCAAAGGCAGACCGAAGGCTCCACAGGTGTACACCATTCCACCTCCCAAGGA
GCAGATGGCCAAGGATAAAGTCAGTCTGACCTGCATGATAACAGACTTCTTCCCTGAAGACATTACTGTG
GAGTGGCAGTGGAATGGGCAGCCAGCGGAGAACTACAAGAACACTCAGCCCATCATGGACACAGATGGCT
CTTACTTCGTCTACAGCAAGCTCAATGTGCA
