>Addgene plasmid #58949 | pVk7-33G1-BioLHis | addgene partial sequence | sequence record 94272 | rb_glob_PA_term-R 5'-CCCATATGTCCTTCCGAGTG-3'
AATAAATTTCCTTTATTAGCCAGAGGTCGAGGTCGGGGGATCCTTAATTAATCACGTGTCTAGACTCAAT
GGTGGTGATGGTGGTGGGGGCCCAGAGGGGCCAGAGGAGGCAGGTTCCTGTCCCTGTGGTTCCACAGCAT
CTTCTGGGCGTCCAGGATGTGGTGCAGGCTGCCGGAATTGGAGCCGGATTTACCAGGAGAGTGGGAGAGG
CTCTTCTCAGTATGGTGGTTGTGCAGGCCCTCATGTAACACAGAGCAGGTGAAAGTATTTCCTGCCTCCC
AGTTGCTCTTCTGCACATTGAGCTTGCTGTAGACGAAGTAAGAGCCATCTGTGTCCATGATGGGCTGAGT
GTTCTTGTAGTTCTCCGCTGGCTGCCCATTCCACTGCCACTCCACAGTAATGTCTTCAGGGAAGAAGTCT
GTTATCATGCAGGTCAGACTGACTTTATCCTTGGCCATCTGCTCCTTGGGAGGTGGAATGGTGTACACCT
GTGGAGCCTTCGGTCTGCCTTTGGTTTTGGAGATGGTTTTCTCGATGGGGGCAGGGAAAGCTGCACTGTT
GACCCTGCATTTGAACTCCTTGCCATTGAGCCAGTCCTGGTGCATGATGGGAAGTTCACTGACTGAGCGG
AAAGTGCTGTTGAACTGCTCCTCCCGGGGTTGCGTCTGAGCTGTGTGCACCTCCACATCATCTACAAACC
AGCTGAACTGGACCTCGGGATCATCCTTGCTGATGTCTACCACAACACACGTGACCTTA
